Addgene plasmid #143642: TFORF2857
Purpose: Lentiviral vector for overexpressing transcription factor ORFs with unique 24-bp barcodes. Barcodes facilitate identification of transcription factors in pooled screens.
Depositing lab: Feng Zhang. Depositing organization: Broad Institute. Publication: A transcription factor atlas of directed differentiation. Joung J, Ma S, Tay T, Geiger-Schuller KR, Kirchgatterer PC, Verdine VK, Guo B, Arias-Garcia MA, Allen WE, Singh A, Kuksenko O, Abudayyeh OO, Gootenberg JS, Fu Z, Macrae RK, Buenrostro JD, Regev A, Zhang F. Cell. 2023 Jan 5;186(1):209-229.e26. doi: 10.1016/j.cell.2022.11.026. PubMed 36608654.
Backbone
  Vector backbone: pLX_TRC317
  Backbone manufacturer: Broad Institute Genetic Perturbation Platform
  Backbone size w/o insert (bp): 8264
  Vector type: Mammalian Expression, Lentiviral
  Selectable markers: Puromycin
Growth in bacteria
  Bacterial resistance: Ampicillin, 100 μg/mL
  Growth temperature: 37°C
  Growth strain: NEB Stable
  Copy number: High Copy
Gene/Insert
  Gene/Insert name: ID4
  Species: H. sapiens (human)
  Insert size (bp): 587
  Entrez Gene: ID4 (a.k.a. IDB4, bHLHb27)
  Promoter: EF1a
  Cloning method: Unknown
  Sequencing primers: 5′ GGGTGGAGACTGAAGTTAGGCCAG; 3′ CACATAGCGTAAAAGGAGCAACATAG
Terms and licenses: Academic/Nonprofit Terms; Industry Terms: Not Available to Industry
Depositor comments: NM_001546,ENST00000378700 . The transcription factor ORF portion of this plasmid was synthesized by Genewiz. Please test multiple small colonies in case of plasmid recombination. To make this collection available in a timely manner, a portion of this collection was not fully sequenced by Addgene. If an Addgene verified full plasmid sequence is not available, please contact us prior to placing an order to request the full sequence.
How to cite: TFORF2857 was a gift from Feng Zhang (Addgene plasmid # 143642 ; http://n2t.net/addgene:143642 ; RRID:Addgene_143642)
