[The description below was written by a language model from this plasmid's Addgene catalogue record and pLannotate feature annotations shown in this document.]
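Description:
TFORF2857 is a third-generation-style, self-inactivating lentiviral expression plasmid built on the pLX_TRC317 backbone and carrying the human ID4 open reading frame. It belongs to a barcoded transcription factor ORF collection. In bacteria it is maintained through a high-copy ColE1/pUC-type origin and selected with ampicillin via β-lactamase. An f1 origin and leftover lac, T7 and T3 cloning-vector elements are also present in the backbone. The depositor notes that the plasmid can recombine, as is common for LTR-containing vectors.

The viral cassette begins with an RSV promoter fused to a truncated HIV-1 5' LTR, which drives Tat-independent production of the genomic RNA. This is followed by the Ψ packaging signal with a partial gag sequence, the Rev response element for nuclear export, and a cPPT/CTS. The cassette ends in a ΔU3 3' LTR that disables LTR promoter activity after integration, with an SV40 poly(A) signal downstream.

Within the provirus, an SV40 early promoter drives puromycin N-acetyltransferase for selection of transduced mammalian cells. A separate EF-1α promoter provides strong constitutive expression of ID4, with a WPRE downstream to enhance transcript stability and expression. ID4 is a helix-loop-helix protein that lacks a basic DNA-binding domain and inhibits bHLH transcription factors by heterodimerising with them.

According to the record, each construct in the collection carries a unique 24-bp barcode. It is not annotated as a feature here, and its position is not stated. The barcode lets the overexpressed factor be identified by sequencing in pooled screens, such as those probing directed cell differentiation.
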