Features (pLannotate 1.2.2; 31 found; start..end, strand, type, name):
      5..231     +  promoter       RSV promoter: Rous sarcoma virus enhancer/promoter
    232..412     +  LTR            5' LTR (truncated): truncated 5' long terminal repeat (LTR) from HIV-1
    459..584     +  misc_feature   HIV-1 Ψ: packaging signal of human immunodeficiency virus type 1
    568..931     +  CDS            HIV-1 gag (fragment): gag protein from human immunodeficiency virus 1; gag
   1077..1310    +  misc_feature   RRE: The Rev response element (RRE) of HIV-1 allows for Rev-dependent mRNA export from the nucleus to the cytoplasm.
   1687..1713    +  CDS            Rev (fragment): human immunodeficiency virus 1 (HIV-1) Rev protein; rev; enhances nuclear export of unspliced and incompletely spliced viral mRNAs
   1720..1743    +  promoter       SV40 promoter (fragment): SV40 early promoter
   1744..1815    +  promoter       SV40 promoter (fragment): SV40 enhancer and early promoter
   1839..1974    +  rep_origin     SV40 ori: SV40 origin of replication
   2020..2616    +  CDS            PuroR (fragment): puromycin N-acetyltransferase; pac from Streptomyces; confers resistance to puromycin
   2665..2782    +  misc_feature   cPPT/CTS: central polypurine tract and central termination sequence of HIV-1
   2847..2913    +  CDS            small t antigen (fragment): SV40 (simian virus 40) small t antigen
   2920..4098    +  promoter       EF-1α promoter: strong constitutive promoter for human elongation factor EF-1α
   4115..4597    +  CDS            ID4: ID4_HUMAN - Also known as BHLHB27. Experimental evidence at protein level: Swiss-Prot protein existence level 1. Transcriptional regulator (lacking a basic DNA binding domain) which negatively regulates the basic helix-loop-helix (bHLH) transcription factors by forming heterodimers and inhibiting their DNA binding and transcriptional activity. Implicated in regulating a variety of cellular processes, including cellular growth, senescence, differentiation, apoptosis, angiogenesis, and neoplastic transformation (By similarity). From Homo sapiens (Human).
   4613..4666    +  promoter       U6 promoter (fragment): RNA polymerase III promoter for human U6 snRNA
   4708..5296    +  misc_feature   WPRE: woodchuck hepatitis virus posttranscriptional regulatory element
   5347..5366    +  misc_feature   cPPT/CTS (fragment): central polypurine tract and central termination sequence of HIV-1
   5368..5601    +  LTR            3' LTR (ΔU3): self-inactivating 3' long terminal repeat (LTR) from HIV-1
   5679..5800    +  polyA_signal   SV40 poly(A) signal: SV40 polyadenylation signal
   5840..5975    +  rep_origin     SV40 ori: SV40 origin of replication
   5996..6014    -  promoter       T7 promoter: promoter for bacteriophage T7 RNA polymerase
   6022..6177    +  CDS            lacZα (fragment): LacZα fragment of β-galactosidase; lacZ fragment
   6182..6610    +  rep_origin     f1 ori (sequence partly withheld): f1 bacteriophage origin of replication; arrow indicates direction of (+) strand synthesis
   6663..6767    +  promoter       AmpR promoter: bla
   6768..7628    +  CDS            AmpR: β-lactamase; bla; confers resistance to ampicillin, carbenicillin, and related antibiotics
   7799..8387    +  rep_origin     ori: high-copy-number ColE1/pMB1/pBR322/pUC origin of replication
   8570..8662    +  CDS            lacI (fragment): lac repressor; lacI; The lac repressor binds to the lac operator to inhibit transcription in E. coli. This inhibition can be relieved by adding lactose or isopropyl-β-D-thiogalactopyranoside (IPTG).
   8675..8696    +  protein_bind   CAP binding site: CAP binding activates transcription in the presence of cAMP. E. coli catabolite activator protein
   8711..8741    +  promoter       lac promoter: promoter for the E. coli lac operon
   8749..8765    +  protein_bind   lac operator: The lac repressor binds to the lac operator to inhibit transcription in E. coli. This inhibition can be relieved by adding lactose or isopropyl-β-D-thiogalactopyranoside (IPTG). lac repressor encoded by lacI
   8810..8828    +  promoter       T3 promoter: promoter for bacteriophage T3 RNA polymerase
>Addgene plasmid #143642 | TFORF2857 | addgene full sequence | sequence record 396968 | Addgene NGS Result
TTAATGTAGTCTTATGCAATACTCTTGTAGTCTTGCAACATGGTAACGATGAGTTAGCAACATGCCTTAC
AAGGAGAGAAAAAGCACCGTGCATGCCGATTGGTGGAAGTAAGGTGGTACGATCGTGCCTTATTAGGAAG
GCAACAGACGGGTCTGACATGGATTGGACGAACCACTGAATTGCCGCATTGCAGAGATATTGTATTTAAG
TGCCTAGCTCGATACATAAACGGGTCTCTCTGGTTAGACCAGATCTGAGCCTGGGAGCTCTCTGGCTAAC
TAGGGAACCCACTGCTTAAGCCTCAATAAAGCTTGCCTTGAGTGCTTCAAGTAGTGTGTGCCCGTCTGTT
GTGTGACTCTGGTAACTAGAGATCCCTCAGACCCTTTTAGTCAGTGTGGAAAATCTCTAGCAGTGGCGCC
CGAACAGGGACTTGAAAGCGAAAGGGAAACCAGAGGAGCTCTCTCGACGCAGGACTCGGCTTGCTGAAGC
GCGCACGGCAAGAGGCGAGGGGCGGCGACTGGTGAGTACGCCAAAAATTTTGACTAGCGGAGGCTAGAAG
GAGAGAGATGGGTGCGAGAGCGTCAGTATTAAGCGGGGGAGAATTAGATCGCGATGGGAAAAAATTCGGT
TAAGGCCAGGGGGAAAGAAAAAATATAAATTAAAACATATAGTATGGGCAAGCAGGGAGCTAGAACGATT
CGCAGTTAATCCTGGCCTGTTAGAAACATCAGAAGGCTGTAGACAAATACTGGGACAGCTACAACCATCC
CTTCAGACAGGATCAGAAGAACTTAGATCATTATATAATACAGTAGCAACCCTCTATTGTGTGCATCAAA
GGATAGAGATAAAAGACACCAAGGAAGCTTTAGACAAGATAGAGGAAGAGCAAAACAAAAGTAAGACCAC
CGCACAGCAAGCGGCCGCTGATCTTCAGACCTGGAGGAGGAGATATGAGGGACAATTGGAGAAGTGAATT
ATATAAATATAAAGTAGTAAAAATTGAACCATTAGGAGTAGCACCCACCAAGGCAAAGAGAAGAGTGGTG
CAGAGAGAAAAAAGAGCAGTGGGAATAGGAGCTTTGTTCCTTGGGTTCTTGGGAGCAGCAGGAAGCACTA
TGGGCGCAGCGTCAATGACGCTGACGGTACAGGCCAGACAATTATTGTCTGGTATAGTGCAGCAGCAGAA
CAATTTGCTGAGGGCTATTGAGGCGCAACAGCATCTGTTGCAACTCACAGTCTGGGGCATCAAGCAGCTC
CAGGCAAGAATCCTGGCTGTGGAAAGATACCTAAAGGATCAACAGCTCCTGGGGATTTGGGGTTGCTCTG
GAAAACTCATTTGCACCACTGCTGTGCCTTGGAATGCTAGTTGGAGTAATAAATCTCTGGAACAGATTTG
GAATCACACGACCTGGATGGAGTGGGACAGAGAAATTAACAATTACACAAGCTTAATACACTCCTTAATT
GAAGAATCGCAAAACCAGCAAGAAAAGAATGAACAAGAATTATTGGAATTAGATAAATGGGCAAGTTTGT
GGAATTGGTTTAACATAACAAATTGGCTGTGGTATATAAAATTATTCATAATGATAGTAGGAGGCTTGGT
AGGTTTAAGAATAGTTTTTGCTGTACTTTCTATAGTGAATAGAGTTAGGCAGGGATATTCACCATTATCG
TTTCAGACCCACCTCCCAACCCCGAGGGGACCCATGCATTGCATCTCAATTAGTCAGCAACCAGGTGTGG
AAAGTCCCCAGGCTCCCCAGCAGGCAGAAGTATGCAAAGCATGCGTCTCAATTAGTCAGCAACCATAGTC
CCGCCCCTAACTCCGCCCATCCCGCCCCTAACTCCGCCCAGTTCCGCCCATTCTCCGCCCCATGGCTGAC
TAATTTTTTTTATTTATGCAGAGGCCGAGGCCGCCTCGGCCTCTGAGCTATTCCAGAAGTAGTGAGGAGG
CTTTTTTGGAGGCCTAGGCTTTTGCAAAAAGCTTTCTAGAGGTACCACCGGAGCTTACCATGACCGAGTA
CAAGCCCACGGTGCGCCTCGCCACCCGCGACGACGTCCCCAGGGCCGTACGCACCCTCGCCGCCGCGTTC
GCCGACTACCCCGCCACGCGCCACACCGTCGATCCGGACCGCCACATCGAGCGGGTCACCGAGCTGCAAG
AACTCTTCCTCACGCGCGTCGGGCTCGACATCGGCAAGGTGTGGGTCGCGGACGACGGCGCCGCCGTGGC
GGTCTGGACCACGCCGGAGAGCGTCGAAGCGGGGGCGGTGTTCGCCGAGATCGGCCCGCGCATGGCCGAG
TTGAGCGGTTCCCGGCTGGCCGCGCAGCAACAGATGGAAGGCCTCCTGGCGCCGCACCGGCCCAAGGAGC
CCGCGTGGTTCCTGGCCACCGTCGGCGTCTCGCCCGACCACCAGGGCAAGGGTCTGGGCAGCGCCGTCGT
GCTCCCCGGAGTGGAGGCGGCCGAGCGCGCCGGGGTGCCCGCCTTCCTGGAGACCTCCGCGCCCCGCAAC
CTCCCCTTCTACGAGCGGCTCGGCTTCACCGTCACCGCCGACGTCGAGGTGCCCGAAGGACCGCGCACCT
GGTGCATGACCCGCAAGCCCGGTGCCAGTTAACGAATTCTAGATCTTGAGACAAATGGCAGTATTCATCC
ACAATTTTAAAAGAAAAGGGGGGATTGGGGGGTACAGTGCAGGGGAAAGAATAGTAGACATAATAGCAAC
AGACATACAAACTAAAGAATTACAAAAACAAATTACAAAAATTCAAAATTTTCGGGTTTATTACAGGGAC
AGCAGAGATCCACTTTGGCGCCGGCTCGAGGCCTGCAGGTGCAAAGATGGATAAAGTTTTAAACAGAGAG
GAATCTTTGCAGCTAATGGACCTTCTAGGTCTTGAAAGGAGTGGGAATTGGCTCCGGTGCCCGTCAGTGG
GCAGAGCGCACATCGCCCACAGTCCCCGAGAAGTTGGGGGGAGGGGTCGGCAATTGAACCGGTGCCTAGA
GAAGGTGGCGCGGGGTAAACTGGGAAAGTGATGTCGTGTACTGGCTCCGCCTTTTTCCCGAGGGTGGGGG
AGAACCGTATATAAGTGCAGTAGTCGCCGTGAACGTTCTTTTTCGCAACGGGTTTGCCGCCAGAACACAG
GTAAGTGCCGTGTGTGGTTCCCGCGGGCCTGGCCTCTTTACGGGTTATGGCCCTTGCGTGCCTTGAATTA
CTTCCACCTGGCTGCAGTACGTGATTCTTGATCCCGAGCTTCGGGTTGGAAGTGGGTGGGAGAGTTCGAG
GCCTTGCGCTTAAGGAGCCCCTTCGCCTCGTGCTTGAGTTGAGGCCTGGCCTGGGCGCTGGGGCCGCCGC
GTGCGAATCTGGTGGCACCTTCGCGCCTGTCTCGCTGCTTTCGATAAGTCTCTAGCCATTTAAAATTTTT
GATGACCTGCTGCGACGCTTTTTTTCTGGCAAGATAGTCTTGTAAATGCGGGCCAAGATCTGCACACTGG
TATTTCGGTTTTTGGGGCCGCGGGCGGCGACGGGGCCCGTGCGTCCCAGCGCACATGTTCGGCGAGGCGG
GGCCTGCGAGCGCGGCCACCGAGAATCGGACGGGGGTAGTCTCAAGCTGGCCGGCCTGCTCTGGTGCCTG
GCCTCGCGCCGCCGTGTATCGCCCCGCCCTGGGCGGCAAGGCTGGCCCGGTCGGCACCAGTTGCGTGAGC
GGAAAGATGGCCGCTTCCCGGCCCTGCTGCAGGGAGCTCAAAATGGAGGACGCGGCGCTCGGGAGAGCGG
GCGGGTGAGTCACCCACACAAAGGAAAAGGGCCTTTCCGTCCTCAGCCGTCGCTTCATGTGACTCCACGG
AGTACCGGGCGCCGTCCAGGCACCTCGATTAGTTCTCGAGCTTTTGGAGTACGTCGTCTTTAGGTTGGGG
GGAGGGGTTTTATGCGATGGAGTTTCCCCACACTGAGTGGGTGGAGACTGAAGTTAGGCCAGCTTGGCAC
TTGATGTAATTCTCCTTGGAATTTGCCCTTTTTGAGTTTGGATCTTGGTTCATTCTCAAGCCTCAGACAG
TGGTTCAAAGTTTTTTTCTTCCATTTCAGGTGTCGTGAGGCTAGCACCGCCACCATGAAGGCGGTGAGCC
CGGTGCGCCCCTCGGGCCGCAAGGCGCCGTCGGGCTGCGGCGGCGGGGAGCTGGCGCTGCGCTGCCTGGC
CGAGCACGGCCACAGCCTGGGTGGCTCCGCAGCCGCGGCGGCGGCGGCGGCGGCAGCGCGCTGTAAGGCG
GCCGAGGCGGCGGCCGACGAGCCGGCGCTGTGCCTGCAGTGCGATATGAACGACTGCTATAGCCGCCTGC
GGAGGCTGGTGCCCACCATCCCGCCCAACAAGAAAGTCAGCAAAGTGGAGATCCTGCAGCACGTTATCGA
CTACATCCTGGACCTGCAGCTGGCGCTGGAGACGCACCCGGCCCTGCTGAGGCAGCCACCACCGCCCGCG
CCGCCACACCACCCGGCCGGGACCTGTCCAGCCGCGCCGCCGCGGACCCCGCTCACTGCGCTCAACACCG
ACCCGGCCGGCGCGGTGAACAAGCAGGGCGACAGCATTCTGTGCCGCTAGTAATGAACTAGTCCGTAACT
TGAAAGTATTTCGATTTCTTGGCTTTATATATCTTGTGGAAAGGACGACGAGCCCTGTCTGCAAGAAATT
TAACGCGTTAAGTCGACAATCAACCTCTGGATTACAAAATTTGTGAAAGATTGACTGGTATTCTTAACTA
TGTTGCTCCTTTTACGCTATGTGGATACGCTGCTTTAATGCCTTTGTATCATGCTATTGCTTCCCGTATG
GCTTTCATTTTCTCCTCCTTGTATAAATCCTGGTTGCTGTCTCTTTATGAGGAGTTGTGGCCCGTTGTCA
GGCAACGTGGCGTGGTGTGCACTGTGTTTGCTGACGCAACCCCCACTGGTTGGGGCATTGCCACCACCTG
TCAGCTCCTTTCCGGGACTTTCGCTTTCCCCCTCCCTATTGCCACGGCGGAACTCATCGCCGCCTGCCTT
GCCCGCTGCTGGACAGGGGCTCGGCTGTTGGGCACTGACAATTCCGTGGTGTTGTCGGGGAAATCATCGT
CCTTTCCTTGGCTGCTCGCCTGTGTTGCCACCTGGATTCTGCGCGGGACGTCCTTCTGCTACGTCCCTTC
GGCCCTCAATCCAGCGGACCTTCCTTCCCGCGGCCTGCTGCCGGCTCTGCGGCCTCTTCCGCGTCTTCGC
CTTCGCCCTCAGACGAGTCGGATCTCCCTTTGGGCCGCCTCCCCGCGTCGACTTTAAGACCAATGACTTA
CAAGGCAGCTGTAGATCTTAGCCACTTTTTAAAAGAAAAGGGGGGACTGGAAGGGCTAATTCACTCCCAA
CGAAGACAAGATCTGCTTTTTGCTTGTACTGGGTCTCTCTGGTTAGACCAGATCTGAGCCTGGGAGCTCT
CTGGCTAACTAGGGAACCCACTGCTTAAGCCTCAATAAAGCTTGCCTTGAGTGCTTCAAGTAGTGTGTGC
CCGTCTGTTGTGTGACTCTGGTAACTAGAGATCCCTCAGACCCTTTTAGTCAGTGTGGAAAATCTCTAGC
AGTACGTATAGTAGTTCATGTCATCTTATTATTCAGTATTTATAACTTGCAAAGAAATGAATATCAGAGA
GTGAGAGGAACTTGTTTATTGCAGCTTATAATGGTTACAAATAAAGCAATAGCATCACAAATTTCACAAA
TAAAGCATTTTTTTCACTGCATTCTAGTTGTGGTTTGTCCAAACTCATCAATGTATCTTATCATGTCTGG
CTCTAGCTATCCCGCCCCTAACTCCGCCCATCCCGCCCCTAACTCCGCCCAGTTCCGCCCATTCTCCGCC
CCATGGCTGACTAATTTTTTTTATTTATGCAGAGGCCGAGGCCGCCTCGGCCTCTGAGCTATTCCAGAAG
TAGTGAGGAGGCTTTTTTGGAGGCCTAGGGACGTACCCAATTCGCCCTATAGTGAGTCGTATTACGCGCG
CTCACTGGCCGTCGTTTTACAACGTCGTGACTGGGAAAACCCTGGCGTTACCCAACTTAATCGCCTTGCA
GCACATCCCCCTTTCGCCAGCTGGCGTAATAGCGAAGAGGCCCGCACCGATCGCCCTTCCCAACAGTTGC
GCAGCCTGAATGGCGAATGGG
[124 nt withheld, positions 6182-6305]
C
[91 nt withheld, positions 6307-6397]
A
[49 nt withheld, positions 6399-6447]
CCTTTGACGTTGGAGTCCACGTTCTTT
[37 nt withheld, positions 6475-6511]
ACCCTATCTCGGTCTATTCTTTTGATTTATAAGGGATTTTGCCGATTTCGGCCTATTGGTTAAAAAATGA
GCTGATTTAACAAAAATTTAACGCGAATTTTAACAAAATATTAACGCTTACAATTTAGGTGGCACTTTTC
GGGGAAATGTGCGCGGAACCCCTATTTGTTTATTTTTCTAAATACATTCAAATATGTATCCGCTCATGAG
ACAATAACCCTGATAAATGCTTCAATAATATTGAAAAAGGAAGAGTATGAGTATTCAACATTTCCGTGTC
GCCCTTATTCCCTTTTTTGCGGCATTTTGCCTTCCTGTTTTTGCTCACCCAGAAACGCTGGTGAAAGTAA
AAGATGCTGAAGATCAGTTGGGTGCACGAGTGGGTTACATCGAACTGGATCTCAACAGCGGTAAGATCCT
TGAGAGTTTTCGCCCCGAAGAACGTTTTCCAATGATGAGCACTTTTAAAGTTCTGCTATGTGGCGCGGTA
TTATCCCGTATTGACGCCGGGCAAGAGCAACTCGGTCGCCGCATACACTATTCTCAGAATGACTTGGTTG
AGTACTCACCAGTCACAGAAAAGCATCTTACGGATGGCATGACAGTAAGAGAATTATGCAGTGCTGCCAT
AACCATGAGTGATAACACTGCGGCCAACTTACTTCTGACAACGATCGGAGGACCGAAGGAGCTAACCGCT
TTTTTGCACAACATGGGGGATCATGTAACTCGCCTTGATCGTTGGGAACCGGAGCTGAATGAAGCCATAC
CAAACGACGAGCGTGACACCACGATGCCTGTAGCAATGGCAACAACGTTGCGCAAACTATTAACTGGCGA
ACTACTTACTCTAGCTTCCCGGCAACAATTAATAGACTGGATGGAGGCGGATAAAGTTGCAGGACCACTT
CTGCGCTCGGCCCTTCCGGCTGGCTGGTTTATTGCTGATAAATCTGGAGCCGGTGAGCGTGGGTCTCGCG
GTATCATTGCAGCACTGGGGCCAGATGGTAAGCCCTCCCGTATCGTAGTTATCTACACGACGGGGAGTCA
GGCAACTATGGATGAACGAAATAGACAGATCGCTGAGATAGGTGCCTCACTGATTAAGCATTGGTAACTG
TCAGACCAAGTTTACTCATATATACTTTAGATTGATTTAAAACTTCATTTTTAATTTAAAAGGATCTAGG
TGAAGATCCTTTTTGATAATCTCATGACCAAAATCCCTTAACGTGAGTTTTCGTTCCACTGAGCGTCAGA
CCCCGTAGAAAAGATCAAAGGATCTTCTTGAGATCCTTTTTTTCTGCGCGTAATCTGCTGCTTGCAAACA
AAAAAACCACCGCTACCAGCGGTGGTTTGTTTGCCGGATCAAGAGCTACCAACTCTTTTTCCGAAGGTAA
CTGGCTTCAGCAGAGCGCAGATACCAAATACTGTTCTTCTAGTGTAGCCGTAGTTAGGCCACCACTTCAA
GAACTCTGTAGCACCGCCTACATACCTCGCTCTGCTAATCCTGTTACCAGTGGCTGCTGCCAGTGGCGAT
AAGTCGTGTCTTACCGGGTTGGACTCAAGACGATAGTTACCGGATAAGGCGCAGCGGTCGGGCTGAACGG
GGGGTTCGTGCACACAGCCCAGCTTGGAGCGAACGACCTACACCGAACTGAGATACCTACAGCGTGAGCT
ATGAGAAAGCGCCACGCTTCCCGAAGGGAGAAAGGCGGACAGGTATCCGGTAAGCGGCAGGGTCGGAACA
GGAGAGCGCACGAGGGAGCTTCCAGGGGGAAACGCCTGGTATCTTTATAGTCCTGTCGGGTTTCGCCACC
TCTGACTTGAGCGTCGATTTTTGTGATGCTCGTCAGGGGGGCGGAGCCTATGGAAAAACGCCAGCAACGC
GGCCTTTTTACGGTTCCTGGCCTTTTGCTGGCCTTTTGCTCACATGTTCTTTCCTGCGTTATCCCCTGAT
TCTGTGGATAACCGTATTACCGCCTTTGAGTGAGCTGATACCGCTCGCCGCAGCCGAACGACCGAGCGCA
GCGAGTCAGTGAGCGAGGAAGCGGAAGAGCGCCCAATACGCAAACCGCCTCTCCCCGCGCGTTGGCCGAT
TCATTAATGCAGCTGGCACGACAGGTTTCCCGACTGGAAAGCGGGCAGTGAGCGCAACGCAATTAATGTG
AGTTAGCTCACTCATTAGGCACCCCAGGCTTTACACTTTATGCTTCCGGCTCGTATGTTGTGTGGAATTG
TGAGCGGATAACAATTTCACACAGGAAACAGCTATGACCATGATTACGCCAAGCGCGCAATTAACCCTCA
CTAAAGGGAACAAAAGCTGGAGCTGCAAGC
