>Addgene plasmid #143642 | TFORF2857 | depositor partial sequence | sequence record 283056 | Insert
ACCGCCACCATGAAGGCGGTGAGCCCGGTGCGCCCCTCGGGCCGCAAGGCGCCGTCGGGCTGCGGCGGCG
GGGAGCTGGCGCTGCGCTGCCTGGCCGAGCACGGCCACAGCCTGGGTGGCTCCGCAGCCGCGGCGGCGGC
GGCGGCGGCAGCGCGCTGTAAGGCGGCCGAGGCGGCGGCCGACGAGCCGGCGCTGTGCCTGCAGTGCGAT
ATGAACGACTGCTATAGCCGCCTGCGGAGGCTGGTGCCCACCATCCCGCCCAACAAGAAAGTCAGCAAAG
TGGAGATCCTGCAGCACGTTATCGACTACATCCTGGACCTGCAGCTGGCGCTGGAGACGCACCCGGCCCT
GCTGAGGCAGCCACCACCGCCCGCGCCGCCACACCACCCGGCCGGGACCTGTCCAGCCGCGCCGCCGCGG
ACCCCGCTCACTGCGCTCAACACCGACCCGGCCGGCGCGGTGAACAAGCAGGGCGACAGCATTCTGTGCC
GCTAGTAATGAACTAGTCCGTAACTTGAAAGTATTTCGATTTCTTGGCTTTATATATCTTGTGGAAAGGA
CGACGAGCCCTGTCTGCAAGAAATTTA
