>Addgene plasmid #143642 | TFORF2857 | depositor partial sequence | sequence record 283057 | Barcode
CGAGCCCTGTCTGCAAGAAATTTA
